>Addgene plasmid #175268 | pPB-EF1a-MegaGate-HA-Hygro | depositor full sequence | sequence record 339943 | pPB-EF1a-MegaGate-HA-Hygro sequence 7190 bps
TCGCGCGTTTCGGTGATGACGGTGAAAACCTCTGACACATGCAGCTCCCGGAGACGGTCACAGCTTGTCT
GTAAGCGGATGCCGGGAGCAGACAAGCCCGTCAGGGCGCGTCAGCGGGTGTTGGCGGGTGTCGGGGCTGG
CTTAACTATGCGGCATCAGAGCAGATTGTACTGAGAGTGCACCATATGCGGTGTGAAATACCGCACAGAT
GCGTAAGGAGAAAATACCGCATCAGGCGCCATTCGCCATTCAGGCTGCGCAACTGTTGGGAAGGGCGATC
GGTGCGGGCCTCTTCGCTATTACGCCAGCTGGCGAAAGGGGGATGTGCTGCAAGGCGATTAAGTTGGGTA
ACGCCAGGGTTTTCCCAGTCACGACGTTGTAAAACGACGGCCAGTGAATTCAAGCTTTATTATTTAACCC
TAGAAAGATAATCATATTGTGACGTACGTTAAAGATAATCATGCGTAAAATTGACGCATGTGTTTTATCG
GTCTGTATATCGAGGTTTATTTATTAATTTGAATAGATATTAAGTTTTATTATATTTACACTTACATACT
AATAATAAATTCAACAAACAATTTATTTATGTTTATTTATTTATTAAAAAAAAACAAAAACTCAAAATTT
CTTCTATAAAGTAACAAAACTTTTAAACATTCTCTCTTTTACAAAAATAAACTTATTTTGTACTTTAAAA
ACAGTCATGTTGTAATCGATAATAAGTAATTAGCCTAGATATCGGCGCGCCTAACTTTAAATAATTGGCA
TTATTTAAAGTTAAGTACTCTAGTATGTCGAGCCCCAGCTGGTTCTTTCCGCCTCAGAAGCCATAGAGCC
CACCGCATCCCCAGCATGCCTGCTATTGTCTTCCCAATCCTCCCCCTTGCTGTCCTGCCCCACCCCACCC
CCCAGAATAGAATGACACCTACTCAGACAATGCGATGCAATTTCCTCATTTTATTAGGAAAGGACAGTGG
GAGTGGCACCTTCCAGGGTCAAGGAAGGCACGGGGGAGGGGCAAACAACAGATGGCTGGCAACTAGAAGG
CACAGTCGAGGCTGATCAGCGAGCTCTAGAGCCTATTCCTTTGCCCTCGGACGAGTGCTGGGGCGTCGGT
TTCCACTATCGGCGAGTACTTCTACACAGCCATCGGTCCAGACGGCCGCGCTTCTGCGGGCGATTTGTGT
ACGCCCGACAGTCCCGGCTCCGGATCGGACGATTGCGTCGCATCGACCCTGCGCCCAAGCTGCATCATCG
AAATTGCCGTCAACCAAGCTCTGATAGAGTTGGTCAAGACCAATGCGGAGCATATACGCCCGGAGCCGCG
GCGATCCTGCAAGCTCCGGATGCCTCCGCTCGAAGTAGCGCGTCTGCTGCTCCATACAAGCCAACCACGG
CCTCCAGAAGAAGATGTTGGCGACCTCGTATTGGGAATCCCCGAACATCGCCTCGCTCCAGTCAATGACC
GCTGTTATGCGGCCATTGTCCGTCAGGACATTGTTGGAGCCGAAATCCGCGTGCACGAGGTGCCGGACTT
CGGGGCAGTCCTCGGCCCAAAGCATCAGCTCATCGAGAGCCTGCGCGACGGACGCACTGACGGTGTCGTC
CATCACAGTTTGCCAGTGATACACATGGGGATCAGCAATCGCGCATATGAAATCACGCCATGTAGTGTAT
TGACCGATTCCTTGCGGTCCGAATGGGCCGAACCCGCTCGTCTGGCTAAGATCGGCCGCAGCGATCGCAT
CCATGGCCTCCGCGACCGGCTGCAGAACAGCGGGCAGTTCGGTTTCAGGCAGGTCTTGCAACGTGACACC
CTGTGCACGGCGGGAGATGCAATAGGTCAGGCTCTCGCTGAATTCCCCAATGTCAAGCACTTCCGGAATC
GGGAGCGCGGCCGATGCAAAGTGCCGATGAACATAACGATCTTTGTAGAAACCATCGGCGCAGCTATTTA
CCCGCAGGACATATCCACGCCCTCCTACATCGAAGCTGAAAGCACGAGATTCTTCGCCCTCCGAGAGCTG
CATCAGGTCGGAGACGCTGTCGAACTTTTCGATCAGAAACTTCTCGACAGACGTCGCGGTGAGTTCAGGC
TTTTTCATGGTGGCGTTGGCTGCAGGTCGAAAGGCCCGGAGATGAGGAAGAGGAGAACAGCGCGGCAGAC
GTGCGCTTTTGAAGCGTGCAGAATGCCGGGCCTCCGGAGGACCTTCGGGCGCCCGCCCCGCCCCTGAGCC
CGCCCCTGAGCCCGCCCCCGGACCCACCCCTTCCCAGCCTCTGAGCCCAGAAAGCGAAGGAGCAAAGCTG
CTATTGGCCGCTGCCCCAAAGGCCTACCCGCTTCCATTGCTCAGCGGTGCTGTCCATCTGCACGAGACTA
GTGAGACGTGCTACTTCCATTTGTCACGTCCTGCACGACGCGAGCTGCGGGGCGGGGGGGAACTTCCTGA
CTAGGGGAGGAGTAGAAGGTGGCGCGAAGGGGCCACCAAAGAACGGAGCCGGTTGGCGCCTACCGGTGGA
TGTGGAATGTGTGCGAGGCCAGAGGCCACTTGTGTAGCGCCAAGTGCCCAGCGGGGCTGCTAAAGCGCAT
GCTCCAGACTGCCTTGGGAAAAGCGCCTCCCCTACCCGGTAGAATTAATTCGATATCAAGCTGAAGTTCC
TATACTTTCTCATATGTAACTTTAAATAATTGGCATTATTTAAAGTTATTACTTGTACAGCTCGTCCATG
GCTCCGGTGCCCGTCAGTGGGCAGAGCGCACATCGCCCACAGTCCCCGAGAAGTTGGGGGGAGGGGTCGG
CAATTGAACCGGTGCCTAGAGAAGGTGGCGCGGGGTAAACTGGGAAAGTGATGTCGTGTACTGGCTCCGC
CTTTTTCCCGAGGGTGGGGGAGAACCGTATATAAGTGCAGTAGTCGCCGTGAACGTTCTTTTTCGCAACG
GGTTTGCCGCCAGAACACAGGTAAGTGCCGTGTGTGGTTCCCGCGGGCCTGGCCTCTTTACGGGTTATGG
CCCTTGCGTGCCTTGAATTACTTCCACGCCCCTGGCTGCAGTACGTGATTCTTGATCCCGAGCTTCGGGT
TGGAAGTGGGTGGGAGAGTTCGAGGCCTTGCGCTTAAGGAGCCCCTTCGCCTCGTGCTTGAGTTGAGGCC
TGGCTTGGGCGCTGGGGCCGCCGCGTGCGAATCTGGTGGCACCTTCGCGCCTGTCTCGCTGCTTTCGATA
AGTCTCTAGCCATTTAAAATTTTTGATGACCTGCTGCGACGCTTTTTTTCTGGCAAGATAGTCTTGTAAA
TGCGGGCCAAGATCTGCACACTGGTATTTCGGTTTTTGGGGCCGCGGGCGGCGACGGGGCCCGTGCGTCC
CAGCGCACATGTTCGGCGAGGCGGGGCCTGCGAGCGCGGCCACCGAGAATCGGACGGGGGTAGTCTCAAG
CTGGCCGGCCTGCTCTGGTGCCTGGCCTCGCGCCGCCGTGTATCGCCCCGCCCTGGGCGGCAAGGCTGGC
CCGGTCGGCACCAGTTGCGTGAGCGGAAAGATGGCCGCTTCCCGGCCCTGCTGCAGGGAGCTCAAAATGG
AGGACGCGGCGCTCGGGAGAGCGGGCGGGTGAGTCACCCACACAAAGGAAAAGGGCCTTTCCGTCCTCAG
CCGTCGCTTCATGTGACTCCACGGAGTACCGGGCGCCGTCCAGGCACCTCGATTAGTTCTCGAGCTTTTG
GAGTACGTCGTCTTTAGGTTGGGGGGAGGGGTTTTATGCGATGGAGTTTCCCCACACTGAGTGGGTGGAG
ACTGAAGTTAGGCCAGCTTGGCACTTGATGTAATTCTCCTTGGAATTTGCCCTTTTTGAGTTTGGATCTT
GGTTCATTCTCAAGCCTCAGACAGTGGTTCAAAGTTTTTTTCTTCCATTTCAGGTGTCGTGAGAGCTCGT
TTAGTGAACCGTCAGATCGCCTGGAGACGCCATCCACGCTGTTTTGACCTCCATAGAAGACACACAAGTT
TGTACAAAAAAGCTGAACGAGAAACGTAAAATGATATAAATATCAATATATTAAATTAGATTTTGCATAA
AAAACAGACTACATAATACTGTAAAACACAACATATCCAGTCACTATGGCGACAGAAGAAGTATAGGGAT
AACAGGGTAATTGTTGTAAGCGCGCTATGATGGAGGCTATGCCACTAGAATCTGCGTTCGCTACCTTAGG
ACCGTTATAGTTAGAAGGAAAGCTCCATCATAGTGACTGGATATGTTGTGTTTTACAGTATTATGTAGTC
TGTTTTTTATGCAAAATCTAATTTAATATATTGATATTTATATCATTTTACGTTTCTCGTTCAGCTTTCT
TGTACAAAGTGGTATACCCATACGATGTTCCAGATTACGCTTAGTAATGAGAAATACTCAGAAGATGTCA
CTCACCATAGAGAGACCATTAATGGGTCTCCTAGGCCACTGAGCAAGAACTATGAATGAGATCTTTAGAC
ATATTGCGGCCGCTTTCTCCGCGATCCAGACATGATAAGATACATTGATGAGTTTGGACAAACCAAAACT
AGAATGCAGTGAAAAAAATGCCTTATTTGTGAAATTTGTGATGCTATTGCCTTATTTGTAACCATTATAA
GCTGCAATAAACAAGTTATCTATAACAAGAAAATATATATATAATAAGTTATCACGTAAGTAGAACATGA
AATAACAATATAATTATCGTATGAGTTAAATCTTAAAAGTCACGTAAAAGATAATCATGCGTCATTTTGA
CTCACGCGGTCGTTATAGTTCAAAATCAGTGACACTTACCGCATTGACAAGCACGCCTCACGGGAGCTCC
AAGCGGCGACTGAGATGTCCTAAATGCACAGCGACGGATTCGCGCTATTTAGAAAGAGAGAGCAATATTT
CAAGAATGCATGCGTCAATTTTACGCAGACTATCTTTCTAGGGTTAAAAAAAGCTTGGCGTAATCATGGT
CATAGCTGTTTCCTGTGTGAAATTGTTATCCGCTCACAATTCCACACAACATACGAGCCGGAAGCATAAA
GTGTAAAGCCTGGGGTGCCTAATGAGTGAGCTAACTCACATTAATTGCGTTGCGCTCACTGCCCGCTTTC
CAGTCGGGAAACCTGTCGTGCCAGCTGCATTAATGAATCGGCCAACGCGCGGGGAGAGGCGGTTTGCGTA
TTGGGCGCACTTCCGCTTCCTCGCTCACTGACTCGCTGCGCTCGGTCGTTCGGCTGCGGCGAGCGGTATC
AGCTCACTCAAAGGCGGTAATACGGTTATCCACAGAATCAGGGGATAACGCAGGAAAGAACATGTGAGCA
AAAGGCCAGCAAAAGGCCAGGAACCGTAAAAAGGCCGCGTTGCTGGCGTTTTTCCATAGGCTCCGCCCCC
CTGACGAGCATCACAAAAATCGACGCTCAAGTCAGAGGTGGCGAAACCCGACAGGACTATAAAGATACCA
GGCGTTTCCCCCTGGAAGCTCCCTCGTGCGCTCTCCTGTTCCGACCCTGCCGCTTACCGGATACCTGTCC
GCCTTTCTCCCTTCGGGAAGCGTGGCGCTTTCTCATAGCTCACGCTGTAGGTATCTCAGTTCGGTGTAGG
TCGTTCGCTCCAAGCTGGGCTGTGTGCACGAACCCCCCGTTCAGCCCGACCGCTGCGCCTTATCCGGTAA
CTATCGTCTTGAGTCCAACCCGGTAAGACACGACTTATCGCCACTGGCAGCAGCCACTGGTAACAGGATT
AGCAGAGCGAGGTATGTAGGCGGTGCTACAGAGTTCTTGAAGTGGTGGCCTAACTACGGCTACACTAGAA
GAACAGTATTTGGTATCTGCGCTCTGCTGAAGCCAGTTACCTTCGGAAAAAGAGTTGGTAGCTCTTGATC
CGGCAAACAAACCACCGCTGGTAGCGGTGGTTTTTTTGTTTGCAAGCAGCAGATTACGCGCAGAAAAAAA
GGATCTCAAGAAGATCCTTTGATCTTTTCTACGGGGTCTGACGCTCAGTGGAACGAAAACTCACGTTAAG
GGATTTTGGTCATGAGATTATCAAAAAGGATCTTCACCTAGATCCTTTTAAATTAAAAATGAAGTTTTAA
ATCAATCTAAAGTATATATGAGTAAACTTGGTCTGACAGTTACCAATGCTTAATCAGTGAGGCACCTATC
TCAGCGATCTGTCTATTTCGTTCATCCATAGTTGCCTGACTCCCCGTCGTGTAGATAACTACGATACGGG
AGGGCTTACCATCTGGCCCCAGTGCTGCAATGATACCGCGTGACCCACGCTCACCGGCTCCAGATTTATC
AGCAATAAACCAGCCAGCCGGAAGGGCCGAGCGCAGAAGTGGTCCTGCAACTTTATCCGCCTCCATCCAG
TCTATTAATTGTTGCCGGGAAGCTAGAGTAAGTAGTTCGCCAGTTAATAGTTTGCGCAACGTTGTTGCCA
TTGCTACAGGCATCGTGGTGTCACGCTCGTCGTTTGGTATGGCTTCATTCAGCTCCGGTTCCCAACGATC
AAGGCGAGTTACATGATCCCCCATGTTGTGCAAAAAAGCGGTTAGCTCCTTCGGTCCTCCGATCGTTGTC
AGAAGTAAGTTGGCCGCAGTGTTATCACTCATGGTTATGGCAGCACTGCATAATTCTCTTACTGTCATGC
CATCCGTAAGATGCTTTTCTGTGACTGGTGAGTACTCAACCAAGTCATTCTGAGAATAGTGTATGCGGCG
ACCGAGTTGCTCTTGCCCGGCGTCAATACGGGATAATACCGCGCCACATAGCAGAACTTTAAAAGTGCTC
ATCATTGGAAAACGTTCTTCGGGGCGAAAACTCTCAAGGATCTTACCGCTGTTGAGATCCAGTTCGATGT
AACCCACTCGTGCACCCAACTGATCTTCAGCATCTTTTACTTTCACCAGCGTTTCTGGGTGAGCAAAAAC
AGGAAGGCAAAATGCCGCAAAAAAGGGAATAAGGGCGACACGGAAATGTTGAATACTCATACTCTTCCTT
TTTCAATATTATTGAAGCATTTATCAGGGTTATTGTCTCATGAGCGGATACATATTTGAATGTATTTAGA
AAAATAAACAAATAGGGGTTCCGCGCACATTTCCCCGAAAAGTGCCACCTGACGTCTAAGAAACCATTAT
TATCATGACATTAACCTATAAAAATAGGCGTATCACGAGGCCCTTTCGTC
Features (pLannotate 1.2.2; 24 found; start..end, strand, type, name):
    137..236     +  misc_feature   bom (fragment): basis of mobility region from pBR322
    242..399     -  CDS            lacZα (fragment): LacZα fragment of β-galactosidase; lacZ fragment
    806..827     -  promoter       SV40 promoter (fragment): SV40 enhancer and early promoter
    831..1055    -  polyA_signal   bGH poly(A) signal: bovine growth hormone polyadenylation signal
   1083..2108    -  CDS            HygR: aminoglycoside phosphotransferase from E. coli; aph(4)-Ia; confers resistance to hygromycin
   2128..2627    -  promoter       PGK promoter: mouse phosphoglycerate kinase 1 promoter
   2653..2670    -  protein_bind   FRT (minimal) (fragment): supports FLP-mediated excision but not integration (Turan and Bode, 2011) FLP recombinase from the Saccharomyces cerevisiae 2μ plasmid
   2709..2730    -  CDS            mNeonGreen (fragment): bright monomeric yellow-green fluorescent protein derived from LanYFP (Shaner et al., 2013)
   2749..2960    +  promoter       EF-1α core promoter: core promoter for human elongation factor EF-1α
   2961..3074    +  intron         EF-1α intron A (fragment): intron upstream of the start codon of human EF-1α
   3700..3903    +  intron         EF-1α intron A: truncated intron upstream of the start codon of human EF-1α
   3912..3946    +  promoter       TRE3GV promoter (fragment): 3rd-generation Tet-responsive promoter that can be activated by binding of Tet-On® 3G, optimized for retroviral and lentiviral vectors
   3984..4108    +  protein_bind   attR1: mutant version of attR; recombination site for the Gateway® LR reaction LR Clonase™
   4229..4353    -  protein_bind   attR2: mutant version of attR; recombination site for the Gateway® LR reaction LR Clonase™
   4355..4383    +  CDS            3xHA (fragment): three tandem HA epitope tags
   4503..4637    -  polyA_signal   SV40 poly(A) signal: SV40 polyadenylation signal
   4993..5009    -  protein_bind   lac operator: The lac repressor binds to the lac operator to inhibit transcription in E. coli. This inhibition can be relieved by adding lactose or isopropyl-β-D-thiogalactopyranoside (IPTG). lac repressor encoded by lacI
   5017..5047    -  promoter       lac promoter: promoter for the E. coli lac operon
   5062..5083    -  protein_bind   CAP binding site: CAP binding activates transcription in the presence of cAMP. E. coli catabolite activator protein
   5096..5188    -  CDS            lacI (fragment): lac repressor; lacI; The lac repressor binds to the lac operator to inhibit transcription in E. coli. This inhibition can be relieved by adding lactose or isopropyl-β-D-thiogalactopyranoside (IPTG).
   5371..5959    -  rep_origin     ori: high-copy-number ColE1/pMB1/pBR322/pUC origin of replication
   6130..6990    -  CDS            AmpR: β-lactamase; bla; confers resistance to ampicillin, carbenicillin, and related antibiotics
   6991..7095    -  promoter       AmpR promoter: bla
   7190..35      +  CDS            rop (fragment) (across the origin): Rop protein, which maintains plasmids at low copy number; rop
