>Addgene plasmid #175268 | pPB-EF1a-MegaGate-HA-Hygro | addgene full sequence | sequence record 343093 | Addgene NGS Result
TCGCGCGTTTCGGTGATGACGGTGAAAACCTCTGACACATGCAGCTCCCGGAGACGGTCACAGCTTGTCT
GTAAGCGGATGCCGGGAGCAGACAAGCCCGTCAGGGCGCGTCAGCGGGTGTTGGCGGGTGTCGGGGCTGG
CTTAACTATGCGGCATCAGAGCAGATTGTACTGAGAGTGCACCATATGCGGTGTGAAATACCGCACAGAT
GCGTAAGGAGAAAATACCGCATCAGGCGCCATTCGCCATTCAGGCTGCGCAACTGTTGGGAAGGGCGATC
GGTGCGGGCCTCTTCGCTATTACGCCAGCTGGCGAAAGGGGGATGTGCTGCAAGGCGATTAAGTTGGGTA
ACGCCAGGGTTTTCCCAGTCACGACGTTGTAAAACGACGGCCAGTGAATTCAAGCTTTATTATTTAACCC
TAGAAAGATAATCATATTGTGACGTACGTTAAAGATAATCATGCGTAAAATTGACGCATGTGTTTTATCG
GTCTGTATATCGAGGTTTATTTATTAATTTGAATAGATATTAAGTTTTATTATATTTACACTTACATACT
AATAATAAATTCAACAAACAATTTATTTATGTTTATTTATTTATTAAAAAAAAACAAAAACTCAAAATTT
CTTCTATAAAGTAACAAAACTTTTAAACATTCTCTCTTTTACAAAAATAAACTTATTTTGTACTTTAAAA
ACAGTCATGTTGTAATCGATAATAAGTAATTAGCCTAGATATCGGCGCGCCTAACTTTAAATAATTGGCA
TTATTTAAAGTTAAGTACTCTAGTATGTCGAGCCCCAGCTGGTTCTTTCCGCCTCAGAAGCCATAGAGCC
CACCGCATCCCCAGCATGCCTGCTATTGTCTTCCCAATCCTCCCCCTTGCTGTCCTGCCCCACCCCACCC
CCCAGAATAGAATGACACCTACTCAGACAATGCGATGCAATTTCCTCATTTTATTAGGAAAGGACAGTGG
GAGTGGCACCTTCCAGGGTCAAGGAAGGCACGGGGGAGGGGCAAACAACAGATGGCTGGCAACTAGAAGG
CACAGTCGAGGCTGATCAGCGAGCTCTAGAGCCTATTCCTTTGCCCTCGGACGAGTGCTGGGGCGTCGGT
TTCCACTATCGGCGAGTACTTCTACACAGCCATCGGTCCAGACGGCCGCGCTTCTGCGGGCGATTTGTGT
ACGCCCGACAGTCCCGGCTCCGGATCGGACGATTGCGTCGCATCGACCCTGCGCCCAAGCTGCATCATCG
AAATTGCCGTCAACCAAGCTCTGATAGAGTTGGTCAAGACCAATGCGGAGCATATACGCCCGGAGCCGCG
GCGATCCTGCAAGCTCCGGATGCCTCCGCTCGAAGTAGCGCGTCTGCTGCTCCATACAAGCCAACCACGG
CCTCCAGAAGAAGATGTTGGCGACCTCGTATTGGGAATCCCCGAACATCGCCTCGCTCCAGTCAATGACC
GCTGTTATGCGGCCATTGTCCGTCAGGACATTGTTGGAGCCGAAATCCGCGTGCACGAGGTGCCGGACTT
CGGGGCAGTCCTCGGCCCAAAGCATCAGCTCATCGAGAGCCTGCGCGACGGACGCACTGACGGTGTCGTC
CATCACAGTTTGCCAGTGATACACATGGGGATCAGCAATCGCGCATATGAAATCACGCCACGTAGTGTAT
TGACCGATTCCTTGCGGTCCGAATGGGCCGAACCCGCTCGTCTGGCTAAGATCGGCCGCAGCGATCGCAT
CCATGGCCTCCGCGACCGGCTGCAGAACAGCGGGCAGTTCGGTTTCAGGCAGGTCTTGCAACGTGACACC
CTGTGCACGGCGGGAGATGCAATAGGTCAGGCTCTCGCTGAATTCCCCAATGTCAAGCACTTCCGGAATC
GGGAGCGCGGCCGATGCAAAGTGCCGATGAACATAACGATCTTTGTAGAAACCATCGGCGCAGCTATTTA
CCCGCAGGACATATCCACGCCCTCCTACATCGAAGCTGAAAGCACGAGATTCTTCGCCCTCCGAGAGCTG
CATCAGGTCGGAGACGCTGTCGAACTTTTCGATCAGAAACTTCTCGACAGACGTCGCGGTGAGTTCAGGC
TTTTTCATGGTGGCGTTGGCTGCAGGTCGAAAGGCCCGGAGATGAGGAAGAGGAGAACAGCGCGGCAGAC
GTGCGCTTTTGAAGCGTGCAGAATGCCGGGCCTCCGGAGGACCTTCGGGCGCCCGCCCCGCCCCTGAGCC
CGCCCCTGAGCCCGCCCCCGGACCCACCCCTTCCCAGCCTCTGAGCCCAGAAAGCGAAGGAGCAAAGCTG
CTATTGGCCGCTGCCCCAAAGGCCTACCCGCTTCCATTGCTCAGCGGTGCTGTCCATCTGCACGAGACTA
GTGAGACGTGCTACTTCCATTTGTCACGTCCTGCACGACGCGAGCTGCGGGGCGGGGGGGAACTTCCTGA
CTAGGGGAGGAGTAGAAGGTGGCGCGAAGGGGCCACCAAAGAACGGAGCCGGTTGGCGCCTACCGGTGGA
TGTGGAATGTGTGCGAGGCCAGAGGCCACTTGTGTAGCGCCAAGTGCCCAGCGGGGCTGCTAAAGCGCAT
GCTCCAGACTGCCTTGGGAAAAGCGCCTCCCCTACCCGGTAGAATTAATTCGATATCAAGCTGAAGTTCC
TATACTTTCTCATATGTAACTTTAAATAATTGGCATTATTTAAAGTTATTACTTGTACAGCTCGTCCATG
GCTCCGGTGCCCGTCAGTGGGCAGAGCGCACATCGCCCACAGTCCCCGAGAAGTTGGGGGGAGGGGTCGG
CAATTGAACCGGTGCCTAGAGAAGGTGGCGCGGGGTAAACTGGGAAAGTGATGTCGTGTACTGGCTCCGC
CTTTTTCCCGAGGGTGGGGGAGAACCGTATATAAGTGCAGTAGTCGCCGTGAACGTTCTTTTTCGCAACG
GGTTTGCCGCCAGAACACAGGTAAGTGCCGTGTGTGGTTCCCGCGGGCCTGGCCTCTTTACGGGTTATGG
CCCTTGCGTGCCTTGAATTACTTCCACGCCCCTGGCTGCAGTACGTGATTCTTGATCCCGAGCTTCGGGT
TGGAAGTGGGTGGGAGAGTTCGAGGCCTTGCGCTTAAGGAGCCCCTTCGCCTCGTGCTTGAGTTGAGGCC
TGGCTTGGGCGCTGGGGCCGCCGCGTGCGAATCTGGTGGCACCTTCGCGCCTGTCTCGCTGCTTTCGATA
AGTCTCTAGCCATTTAAAATTTTTGATGACCTGCTGCGACGCTTTTTTTCTGGCAAGATAGTCTTGTAAA
TGCGGGCCAAGATCTGCACACTGGTATTTCGGTTTTTGGGGCCGCGGGCGGCGACGGGGCCCGTGCGTCC
CAGCGCACATGTTCGGCGAGGCGGGGCCTGCGAGCGCGGCCACCGAGAATCGGACGGGGGTAGTCTCAAG
CTGGCCGGCCTGCTCTGGTGCCTGGCCTCGCGCCGCCGTGTATCGCCCCGCCCTGGGCGGCAAGGCTGGC
CCGGTCGGCACCAGTTGCGTGAGCGGAAAGATGGCCGCTTCCCGGCCCTGCTGCAGGGAGCTCAAAATGG
AGGACGCGGCGCTCGGGAGAGCGGGCGGGTGAGTCACCCACACAAAGGAAAAGGGCCTTTCCGTCCTCAG
CCGTCGCTTCATGTGACTCCACGGAGTACCGGGCGCCGTCCAGGCACCTCGATTAGTTCTCGAGCTTTTG
GAGTACGTCGTCTTTAGGTTGGGGGGAGGGGTTTTATGCGATGGAGTTTCCCCACACTGAGTGGGTGGAG
ACTGAAGTTAGGCCAGCTTGGCACTTGATGTAATTCTCCTTGGAATTTGCCCTTTTTGAGTTTGGATCTT
GGTTCATTCTCAAGCCTCAGACAGTGGTTCAAAGTTTTTTTCTTCCATTTCAGGTGTCGTGAGAGCTCGT
TTAGTGAACCGTCAGATCGCCTGGAGACGCCATCCACGCTGTTTTGACCTCCATAGAAGACACACAAGTT
TGTACAAAAAAGCTGAACGAGAAACGTAAAATGATATAAATATCAATATATTAAATTAGATTTTGCATAA
AAAACAGACTACATAATACTGTAAAACACAACATATCCAGTCACTATGGCGACAGAAGAAGTATAGGGAT
AACAGGGTAATTGTTGTAAGCGCGCTATGATGGAGGCTATGCCACTAGAATCTGCGTTCGCTACCTTAGG
ACCGTTATAGTTAGAAGGAAAGCTCCATCATAGTGACTGGATATGTTGTGTTTTACAGTATTATGTAGTC
TGTTTTTTATGCAAAATCTAATTTAATATATTGATATTTATATCATTTTACGTTTCTCGTTCAGCTTTCT
TGTACAAAGTGGTATACCCATACGATGTTCCAGATTACGCTTAGTAATGAGAAATACTCAGAAGATGTCA
CTCACCATAGAGAGACCATTAATGGGTCTCCTAGGCCACTGAGCAAGAACTATGAATGAGATCTTTAGAC
ATATTGCGGCCGCTTTCTCCGCGATCCAGACATGATAAGATACATTGATGAGTTTGGACAAACCAAAACT
AGAATGCAGTGAAAAAAATGCCTTATTTGTGAAATTTGTGATGCTATTGCCTTATTTGTAACCATTATAA
GCTGCAATAAACAAGTTATCTATAACAAGAAAATATATATATAATAAGTTATCACGTAAGTAGAACATGA
AATAACAATATAATTATCGTATGAGTTAAATCTTAAAAGTCACGTAAAAGATAATCATGCGTCATTTTGA
CTCACGCGGTCGTTATAGTTCAAAATCAGTGACACTTACCGCATTGACAAGCACGCCTCACGGGAGCTCC
AAGCGGCGACTGAGATGTCCTAAATGCACAGCGACGGATTCGCGCTATTTAGAAAGAGAGAGCAATATTT
CAAGAATGCATGCGTCAATTTTACGCAGACTATCTTTCTAGGGTTAAAAAAAGCTTGGCGTAATCATGGT
CATAGCTGTTTCCTGTGTGAAATTGTTATCCGCTCACAATTCCACACAACATACGAGCCGGAAGCATAAA
GTGTAAAGCCTGGGGTGCCTAATGAGTGAGCTAACTCACATTAATTGCGTTGCGCTCACTGCCCGCTTTC
CAGTCGGGAAACCTGTCGTGCCAGCTGCATTAATGAATCGGCCAACGCGCGGGGAGAGGCGGTTTGCGTA
TTGGGCGCACTTCCGCTTCCTCGCTCACTGACTCGCTGCGCTCGGTCGTTCGGCTGCGGCGAGCGGTATC
AGCTCACTCAAAGGCGGTAATACGGTTATCCACAGAATCAGGGGATAACGCAGGAAAGAACATGTGAGCA
AAAGGCCAGCAAAAGGCCAGGAACCGTAAAAAGGCCGCGTTGCTGGCGTTTTTCCATAGGCTCCGCCCCC
CTGACGAGCATCACAAAAATCGACGCTCAAGTCAGAGGTGGCGAAACCCGACAGGACTATAAAGATACCA
GGCGTTTCCCCCTGGAAGCTCCCTCGTGCGCTCTCCTGTTCCGACCCTGCCGCTTACCGGATACCTGTCC
GCCTTTCTCCCTTCGGGAAGCGTGGCGCTTTCTCATAGCTCACGCTGTAGGTATCTCAGTTCGGTGTAGG
TCGTTCGCTCCAAGCTGGGCTGTGTGCACGAACCCCCCGTTCAGCCCGACCGCTGCGCCTTATCCGGTAA
CTATCGTCTTGAGTCCAACCCGGTAAGACACGACTTATCGCCACTGGCAGCAGCCACTGGTAACAGGATT
AGCAGAGCGAGGTATGTAGGCGGTGCTACAGAGTTCTTGAAGTGGTGGCCTAACTACGGCTACACTAGAA
GAACAGTATTTGGTATCTGCGCTCTGCTGAAGCCAGTTACCTTCGGAAAAAGAGTTGGTAGCTCTTGATC
CGGCAAACAAACCACCGCTGGTAGCGGTGGTTTTTTTGTTTGCAAGCAGCAGATTACGCGCAGAAAAAAA
GGATCTCAAGAAGATCCTTTGATCTTTTCTACGGGGTCTGACGCTCAGTGGAACGAAAACTCACGTTAAG
GGATTTTGGTCATGAGATTATCAAAAAGGATCTTCACCTAGATCCTTTTAAATTAAAAATGAAGTTTTAA
ATCAATCTAAAGTATATATGAGTAAACTTGGTCTGACAGTTACCAATGCTTAATCAGTGAGGCACCTATC
TCAGCGATCTGTCTATTTCGTTCATCCATAGTTGCCTGACTCCCCGTCGTGTAGATAACTACGATACGGG
AGGGCTTACCATCTGGCCCCAGTGCTGCAATGATACCGCGTGACCCACGCTCACCGGCTCCAGATTTATC
AGCAATAAACCAGCCAGCCGGAAGGGCCGAGCGCAGAAGTGGTCCTGCAACTTTATCCGCCTCCATCCAG
TCTATTAATTGTTGCCGGGAAGCTAGAGTAAGTAGTTCGCCAGTTAATAGTTTGCGCAACGTTGTTGCCA
TTGCTACAGGCATCGTGGTGTCACGCTCGTCGTTTGGTATGGCTTCATTCAGCTCCGGTTCCCAACGATC
AAGGCGAGTTACATGATCCCCCATGTTGTGCAAAAAAGCGGTTAGCTCCTTCGGTCCTCCGATCGTTGTC
AGAAGTAAGTTGGCCGCAGTGTTATCACTCATGGTTATGGCAGCACTGCATAATTCTCTTACTGTCATGC
CATCCGTAAGATGCTTTTCTGTGACTGGTGAGTACTCAACCAAGTCATTCTGAGAATAGTGTATGCGGCG
ACCGAGTTGCTCTTGCCCGGCGTCAATACGGGATAATACCGCGCCACATAGCAGAACTTTAAAAGTGCTC
ATCATTGGAAAACGTTCTTCGGGGCGAAAACTCTCAAGGATCTTACCGCTGTTGAGATCCAGTTCGATGT
AACCCACTCGTGCACCCAACTGATCTTCAGCATCTTTTACTTTCACCAGCGTTTCTGGGTGAGCAAAAAC
AGGAAGGCAAAATGCCGCAAAAAAGGGAATAAGGGCGACACGGAAATGTTGAATACTCATACTCTTCCTT
TTTCAATATTATTGAAGCATTTATCAGGGTTATTGTCTCATGAGCGGATACATATTTGAATGTATTTAGA
AAAATAAACAAATAGGGGTTCCGCGCACATTTCCCCGAAAAGTGCCACCTGACGTCTAAGAAACCATTAT
TATCATGACATTAACCTATAAAAATAGGCGTATCACGAGGCCCTTTCGTC
Features (pLannotate 1.2.2; 24 found; start..end, strand, type, name):
    137..236     +  misc_feature   bom (fragment): basis of mobility region from pBR322
    242..399     -  CDS            lacZα (fragment): LacZα fragment of β-galactosidase; lacZ fragment
    806..827     -  promoter       SV40 promoter (fragment): SV40 enhancer and early promoter
    831..1055    -  polyA_signal   bGH poly(A) signal: bovine growth hormone polyadenylation signal
   1083..2108    -  CDS            HygR: aminoglycoside phosphotransferase from E. coli; aph(4)-Ia; confers resistance to hygromycin
   2128..2627    -  promoter       PGK promoter: mouse phosphoglycerate kinase 1 promoter
   2653..2670    -  protein_bind   FRT (minimal) (fragment): supports FLP-mediated excision but not integration (Turan and Bode, 2011) FLP recombinase from the Saccharomyces cerevisiae 2μ plasmid
   2709..2730    -  CDS            mNeonGreen (fragment): bright monomeric yellow-green fluorescent protein derived from LanYFP (Shaner et al., 2013)
   2749..2960    +  promoter       EF-1α core promoter: core promoter for human elongation factor EF-1α
   2961..3074    +  intron         EF-1α intron A (fragment): intron upstream of the start codon of human EF-1α
   3700..3903    +  intron         EF-1α intron A: truncated intron upstream of the start codon of human EF-1α
   3912..3946    +  promoter       TRE3GV promoter (fragment): 3rd-generation Tet-responsive promoter that can be activated by binding of Tet-On® 3G, optimized for retroviral and lentiviral vectors
   3984..4108    +  protein_bind   attR1: mutant version of attR; recombination site for the Gateway® LR reaction LR Clonase™
   4229..4353    -  protein_bind   attR2: mutant version of attR; recombination site for the Gateway® LR reaction LR Clonase™
   4355..4383    +  CDS            3xHA (fragment): three tandem HA epitope tags
   4503..4637    -  polyA_signal   SV40 poly(A) signal: SV40 polyadenylation signal
   4993..5009    -  protein_bind   lac operator: The lac repressor binds to the lac operator to inhibit transcription in E. coli. This inhibition can be relieved by adding lactose or isopropyl-β-D-thiogalactopyranoside (IPTG). lac repressor encoded by lacI
   5017..5047    -  promoter       lac promoter: promoter for the E. coli lac operon
   5062..5083    -  protein_bind   CAP binding site: CAP binding activates transcription in the presence of cAMP. E. coli catabolite activator protein
   5096..5188    -  CDS            lacI (fragment): lac repressor; lacI; The lac repressor binds to the lac operator to inhibit transcription in E. coli. This inhibition can be relieved by adding lactose or isopropyl-β-D-thiogalactopyranoside (IPTG).
   5371..5959    -  rep_origin     ori: high-copy-number ColE1/pMB1/pBR322/pUC origin of replication
   6130..6990    -  CDS            AmpR: β-lactamase; bla; confers resistance to ampicillin, carbenicillin, and related antibiotics
   6991..7095    -  promoter       AmpR promoter: bla
   7190..35      +  CDS            rop (fragment) (across the origin): Rop protein, which maintains plasmids at low copy number; rop
