[The description below was written by a language model from this plasmid's Addgene catalogue record and pLannotate feature annotations shown in this document.]
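Description:
pPB-EF1a-MegaGate-HA-Hygro is an empty mammalian expression backbone built on a PiggyBac transposon vector, intended as a destination plasmid for Gateway-type recombinational cloning in the MegaGate system. It is about 7.2 kb. In E. coli it is maintained through a high-copy ColE1/pUC-type origin and selected with ampicillin via the β-lactamase gene. The remaining bacterial annotations (lacZα, lac promoter/operator, and fragments of lacI, rop and bom) appear to be remnants of the cloning-vector scaffold. The feature table does not annotate the PiggyBac terminal repeats, so their positions cannot be given from this record, although the catalogue entry identifies the backbone as PiggyBac.

The expression cassette is driven by the human EF-1α core promoter with its intron A. This is followed by attR1 and attR2 sites, which accept an open reading frame from an entry clone in an LR recombination reaction. The interval between the two attR sites is short and carries no annotated feature, so the record does not state what counter-selection element, if any, sits there. Immediately downstream of attR2 is an HA epitope sequence, so a transferred ORF lacking a stop codon is expressed with a C-terminal HA tag. An SV40 polyadenylation signal lies further downstream and is annotated on the opposite strand. A separate cassette in the opposite orientation uses the mouse PGK promoter to express the hygromycin resistance gene, terminated by a bGH poly(A) signal, for selection of stably modified mammalian cells. Very short matches to TRE3GV, mNeonGreen, FRT and the SV40 promoter are probably incidental or junction sequences. The construct suits the building of tagged ORF expression clones for transposase-mediated genomic integration, as in mammalian genetic screening.
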