Addgene plasmid #175268: pPB-EF1a-MegaGate-HA-Hygro
Purpose: (Empty Backbone) MegaGate destination with C-terminal HA tag and hygromycin resistance
Depositing lab: George Church. Depositing organization: Harvard Medical School. Publication: An integrated pipeline for mammalian genetic screening. Kramme C, Plesa AM, Wang HH, Wolf B, Smela MP, Guo X, Kohman RE, Chatterjee P, Church GM. Cell Rep Methods. 2021 Sep 27;1(6):100082. doi: 10.1016/j.crmeth.2021.100082. eCollection 2021 Oct 25. PubMed 35474898.
Backbone
  Vector backbone: PiggyBac
  Vector type: Mammalian Expression
  Promoter: EF1a
  Selectable markers: Hygromycin
  Tag / fusion protein: HA (C terminal on backbone)
Growth in bacteria
  Bacterial resistance: Ampicillin, 100 μg/mL
  Growth temperature: 37°C
  Growth strain: DH5alpha
  Copy number: High Copy
Gene/Insert
  Cloning method: Gateway Cloning
  Sequencing primers: 5′ M13-fwd; 3′ M13-rev
Terms and licenses: Academic/Nonprofit Terms; Industry Terms: Not Available to Industry
How to cite: pPB-EF1a-MegaGate-HA-Hygro was a gift from George Church (Addgene plasmid # 175268 ; http://n2t.net/addgene:175268 ; RRID:Addgene_175268)
